Addgene plasmid #44417: pGST1-yVps27-VHS
Depositing lab: James Hurley. Depositing organization: National Institute of Diabetes & Digestive & Kidney Diseases (NIDDK). Publication: VHS domains of ESCRT-0 cooperate in high-avidity binding to polyubiquitinated cargo. Ren X, Hurley JH. EMBO J. 2010 Mar 17;29(6):1045-54. Epub 2010 Feb 11. 10.1038/emboj.2010.6 PubMed 20150893.
Backbone
  Vector backbone: pGST1
  Backbone size w/o insert (bp): 5000
  Total vector size (bp): 5447
  Vector type: Bacterial Expression
Growth in bacteria
  Bacterial resistance: Ampicillin, 100 μg/mL
  Growth temperature: 37°C
  Growth strain: DH5alpha
  Copy number: Unknown
Gene/Insert
  Gene/Insert name: Vps27-VHS (2-150)
  Species: S. cerevisiae (budding yeast)
  Insert size (bp): 447
  Entrez Gene: VPS27 (a.k.a. YNR006W, DID7, GRD11, SSV17, VPL23, VPT27)
  Tag / fusion protein: GST (N terminal on backbone)
  Cloning method: Ligation Independent Cloning
  Sequencing primers: 5′ 5GEX
Terms and licenses: Academic/Nonprofit Terms; Industry Terms: Not Available to Industry
How to cite: pGST1-yVps27-VHS was a gift from James Hurley (Addgene plasmid # 44417 ; http://n2t.net/addgene:44417 ; RRID:Addgene_44417)
