[The description below was written by a language model from this plasmid's Addgene catalogue record.]
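Description:
pGST1-yVps27-VHS is a bacterial expression plasmid built on the pGST1 backbone (about 5 kb), giving a total size of roughly 5.4 kb. It is propagated in standard E. coli cloning strains under ampicillin selection. The record does not state the origin of replication, the copy number, or the promoter that drives expression, and no feature table is available to confirm these elements.

The insert is a 447 bp fragment of the Saccharomyces cerevisiae VPS27 gene encoding residues 2–150, which correspond to the VHS domain of the protein. It was introduced by ligation-independent cloning downstream of a glutathione S-transferase (GST) coding sequence supplied by the backbone, so the product is an N-terminal GST fusion to the Vps27 VHS domain. The GST moiety allows affinity capture of the fusion on glutathione resin, which is useful both for purification and for immobilising the domain in pull-down or binding assays. Whether a protease cleavage site lies between GST and the insert is not recorded.

Vps27 is the yeast subunit of the ESCRT-0 complex, which recognises ubiquitinated membrane proteins at the endosome and directs them into the multivesicular body sorting pathway. The associated publication examines how the VHS domains of ESCRT-0 cooperate in high-avidity binding to polyubiquitinated cargo, so this construct is most plausibly used to produce recombinant VHS domain for biochemical or biophysical studies of ubiquitin binding.
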