>Addgene plasmid #44417 | pGST1-yVps27-VHS | depositor partial sequence | sequence record 60639 | Vps27-VHS (2-150)
CCGTTAGCACGCCAAGTGAGTTAGACGCATTAATAGAACAAGCCACTAGTGAGAGCATTCCCAACGGTGA
CCTTGATCTCCCCATAGCGTTGGAAATTTCAGATGTGTTAAGATCTAGAAGGGTAAATCCCAAAGATTCT
ATGCGTTGTATAAAGAAAAGGATTCTCAATACGGCCGATAATCCAAATACCCAATTGTCTTCCTGGAAGC
TTACCAATATATGTGTAAAAAATGGTGGAACGCCTTTTATTAAGGAAATTTGTTCCAGAGAGTTCATGGA
TACCATGGAACATGTCATTTTAAGAGAAGATAGCAACGAAGAACTTTCTGAGCTGGTAAAGACCATATTA
TATGAACTATACGTAGCCTTCAAAAATGATTCGCAACTTAACTATGTGGCAAAAGTTTATGATAAATTAA
TCTCTCGTGGCATTAAATTCCCTGAA
