>Addgene plasmid #44417 | pGST1-yVps27-VHS | addgene partial sequence | sequence record 67775 | pGEX5
CATCCTCCAAAAATCGATACGACCGAAAACCTGTATTTTCAGGGCGCCATGTCCGTTAGCACGCCAAGTG
AGTTAGACGCATTAATAGAACAAGCCACTAGTGAGAGCATTCCCAACGGTGACCTTGATCTCCCCATAGC
GTTGGAAATTTCAGATGTGTTAAGATCTAGAAGGGTAAATCCCAAAGATTCTATGCGTTGTATAAAGAAA
AGGATTCTCAATACGGCCGATAATCCAAATACCCAATTGTCTTCCTGGAAGCTTACCAATATATGTGTAA
AAAATGGTGGAACGCCTTTTATTAAGGAAATTTGTTCCAGAGAGTTCATGGATACCATGGAACATGTCAT
TTTAAGAGAAGATAGCAACGAAGAACTTTCTGAGCTGGTAAAGACCATATTATATGAACTATACGTAGCC
TTCAAAAATGATTCGCAACTTAACTATGTGGCAAAAGTTTATGATAAATTAATCTCTCGTGGCATTAAAT
TCCCTGAATAAGAGCCTGCAGTCTCGAGCGGCCGCATCGTGACTGACTGACGATCTGCCTCGCGCGTTTC
GGTGATGACGGTGAAAACCTCTGACACATGCAGCTCCCGGAGACGGTCACAGCTTGTCTGTAAGCGGATG
CCGGGAGCAGACAAGCCCGTCAGGGCGCGTCAGCGGGTGTTGGCGGGTGTCGGGGCGCAGCCATGACCCA
GTCACGTAGCGATAGCGGAGTGTATAATTCTTGAAGACGAAAGGGCCTCGTGATACGCCTATTTTTATAG
GTTAATGTCATGATAATAATGGTTTCTTAGACGTCAGGTGGCACTTTTCGGGGAAATGTGCGCGGAACCC
CTATTTGTTTATTTTTCTAAATACATTCAAATATGTATCCGCTCATGAGACAATAACCCTGATAAATGCT
TCAATAATATTGAA
